Addgene plasmid #76418: IRAK1 gRNA (BRDN0001145800)
Purpose: 3rd generation lentiviral gRNA plasmid targeting human IRAK1
Depositing lab: John Doench & David Root. Depositing organization: Broad Institute. Publication: Optimized sgRNA design to maximize activity and minimize off-target effects of CRISPR-Cas9. Doench JG, Fusi N, Sullender M, Hegde M, Vaimberg EW, Donovan KF, Smith I, Tothova Z, Wilen C, Orchard R, Virgin HW, Listgarten J, Root DE. Nat Biotechnol. 2016 Jan 18. doi: 10.1038/nbt.3437. PubMed 26780180.
Backbone
  Vector backbone: lentiGuide-Puro
  Backbone manufacturer: Zhang Lab (Addgene plasmid # 52963)
  Vector type: Mammalian Expression, Lentiviral, CRISPR
  Selectable markers: Puromycin
Growth in bacteria
  Bacterial resistance: Ampicillin, 100 μg/mL
  Growth temperature: 37°C
  Growth strain: DH5alpha
  Copy number: High Copy
Gene/Insert
  Gene/Insert name: IRAK1 (alt names: IRAK1; NM_001025242.1)
  gRNA/shRNA sequence: AGGAGTACATCAAGACGGGA
  Species: H. sapiens (human)
  Entrez Gene: IRAK1 (a.k.a. IRAK, pelle)
  Promoter: hU6
  Cloning method: Unknown
  Sequencing primers: 5′ U6-F; 3′ pS2-R
Terms and licenses: Academic/Nonprofit Terms; Industry Terms: Not Available to Industry
Depositor comments: The gRNA was designed to target the following Genbank reference sequence(s): NM_001025242.1,NM_001025243.1,NM_001569.3. Note that this plasmid does NOT contain Cas9. It should be used in conjunction with lentiCas9-Blast (Addgene #52962) or otherwise with cell lines already expressing Cas9. Browse the full kinome gRNA library at http://www.addgene.org/pooled-library/broadgpp-human-kinome/ or visit http://www.broadinstitute.org/rnai/public/ for detailed protocols and information.
How to cite: IRAK1 gRNA (BRDN0001145800) was a gift from John Doench & David Root (Addgene plasmid # 76418 ; http://n2t.net/addgene:76418 ; RRID:Addgene_76418)
