[The description below was written by a language model from this plasmid's Addgene catalogue record and pLannotate feature annotations shown in this document.]
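Description:
IRAK1 gRNA (BRDN0001145800) is a third-generation lentiviral guide RNA plasmid built on the lentiGuide-Puro backbone and designed to direct Streptococcus pyogenes Cas9 to the human IRAK1 gene. In bacteria it is maintained as a high-copy plasmid through a ColE1/pUC-type origin and selected with ampicillin via the β-lactamase gene. An f1 origin, an SV40 origin and remnants of lac and phage promoter sequences are also carried over from the parental cloning vector.

The lentiviral transfer cassette begins with an RSV promoter fused to a truncated HIV-1 5' LTR, which makes genomic RNA production Tat-independent. This is followed by the Ψ packaging signal with a gag fragment, the Rev response element for nuclear export of the unspliced genome, and a cPPT/CTS that aids nuclear import. The cassette ends in a self-inactivating ΔU3 3' LTR, which disables LTR promoter activity after integration.

Within this frame, a human U6 RNA polymerase III promoter drives the IRAK1-specific spacer joined to the gRNA scaffold. The depositor notes that the guide was designed against three IRAK1 reference transcripts. A separate EF-1α core promoter with its intron A expresses puromycin N-acetyltransferase for selecting transduced mammalian cells, and a downstream WPRE enhances transcript expression.

The plasmid does not encode Cas9, so it is intended for use with a separate Cas9 lentivirus or in cell lines that already express the nuclease. It belongs to a human kinome gRNA collection developed alongside optimized sgRNA design rules, and it is suited to knockout studies of IRAK1 in human cells.
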