Features (pLannotate 1.2.2; 29 found; start..end, strand, type, name):
     14..80      +  CDS            small t antigen (fragment): SV40 (simian virus 40) small t antigen
    106..317     +  promoter       EF-1α core promoter: core promoter for human elongation factor EF-1α
    318..1256    +  intron         EF-1α intron A: intron upstream of the start codon of human EF-1α
   1278..1877    +  CDS            PuroR (fragment): puromycin N-acetyltransferase; pac from Streptomyces; confers resistance to puromycin
   1893..2481    +  misc_feature   WPRE: woodchuck hepatitis virus posttranscriptional regulatory element
   2532..2551    +  misc_feature   cPPT/CTS (fragment): central polypurine tract and central termination sequence of HIV-1
   2553..2786    +  LTR            3' LTR (ΔU3): self-inactivating 3' long terminal repeat (LTR) from HIV-1
   2864..2985    +  polyA_signal   SV40 poly(A) signal: SV40 polyadenylation signal
   3025..3160    +  rep_origin     SV40 ori: SV40 origin of replication
   3181..3199    -  promoter       T7 promoter: promoter for bacteriophage T7 RNA polymerase
   3207..3362    +  CDS            lacZα (fragment): LacZα fragment of β-galactosidase; lacZ fragment
   3367..3795    +  rep_origin     f1 ori (sequence partly withheld): f1 bacteriophage origin of replication; arrow indicates direction of (+) strand synthesis
   3848..3952    +  promoter       AmpR promoter: bla
   3953..4813    +  CDS            AmpR: β-lactamase; bla; confers resistance to ampicillin, carbenicillin, and related antibiotics
   4984..5572    +  rep_origin     ori: high-copy-number ColE1/pMB1/pBR322/pUC origin of replication
   5755..5847    +  CDS            lacI (fragment): lac repressor; lacI; The lac repressor binds to the lac operator to inhibit transcription in E. coli. This inhibition can be relieved by adding lactose or isopropyl-β-D-thiogalactopyranoside (IPTG).
   5860..5881    +  protein_bind   CAP binding site: CAP binding activates transcription in the presence of cAMP. E. coli catabolite activator protein
   5896..5926    +  promoter       lac promoter: promoter for the E. coli lac operon
   5934..5950    +  protein_bind   lac operator: The lac repressor binds to the lac operator to inhibit transcription in E. coli. This inhibition can be relieved by adding lactose or isopropyl-β-D-thiogalactopyranoside (IPTG). lac repressor encoded by lacI
   5995..6013    +  promoter       T3 promoter: promoter for bacteriophage T3 RNA polymerase
   6041..6267    +  promoter       RSV promoter: Rous sarcoma virus enhancer/promoter
   6268..6448    +  LTR            5' LTR (truncated): truncated 5' long terminal repeat (LTR) from HIV-1
   6495..6620    +  misc_feature   HIV-1 Ψ: packaging signal of human immunodeficiency virus type 1
   6604..6967    +  CDS            HIV-1 gag (fragment): gag protein from human immunodeficiency virus 1; gag
   7113..7346    +  misc_feature   RRE: The Rev response element (RRE) of HIV-1 allows for Rev-dependent mRNA export from the nucleus to the cytoplasm.
   7723..7749    +  CDS            Rev (fragment): human immunodeficiency virus 1 (HIV-1) Rev protein; rev; enhances nuclear export of unspliced and incompletely spliced viral mRNAs
   7753..7993    +  promoter       U6 promoter: RNA polymerase III promoter for human U6 snRNA
   8023..8098    +  misc_RNA       gRNA scaffold: guide RNA scaffold for the Streptococcus pyogenes CRISPR/Cas9 system
   8154..8271    +  misc_feature   cPPT/CTS: central polypurine tract and central termination sequence of HIV-1
>Addgene plasmid #76418 | IRAK1 gRNA (BRDN0001145800) | addgene full sequence | sequence record 185800 | Addgene Assembled Sequence
CCCGGGTGCAAAGATGGATAAAGTTTTAAACAGAGAGGAATCTTTGCAGCTAATGGACCTTCTAGGTCTT
GAAAGGAGTGGGAATTGGCTCCGGTGCCCGTCAGTGGGCAGAGCGCACATCGCCCACAGTCCCCGAGAAG
TTGGGGGGAGGGGTCGGCAATTGATCCGGTGCCTAGAGAAGGTGGCGCGGGGTAAACTGGGAAAGTGATG
TCGTGTACTGGCTCCGCCTTTTTCCCGAGGGTGGGGGAGAACCGTATATAAGTGCAGTAGTCGCCGTGAA
CGTTCTTTTTCGCAACGGGTTTGCCGCCAGAACACAGGTAAGTGCCGTGTGTGGTTCCCGCGGGCCTGGC
CTCTTTACGGGTTATGGCCCTTGCGTGCCTTGAATTACTTCCACCTGGCTGCAGTACGTGATTCTTGATC
CCGAGCTTCGGGTTGGAAGTGGGTGGGAGAGTTCGAGGCCTTGCGCTTAAGGAGCCCCTTCGCCTCGTGC
TTGAGTTGAGGCCTGGCCTGGGCGCTGGGGCCGCCGCGTGCGAATCTGGTGGCACCTTCGCGCCTGTCTC
GCTGCTTTCGATAAGTCTCTAGCCATTTAAAATTTTTGATGACCTGCTGCGACGCTTTTTTTCTGGCAAG
ATAGTCTTGTAAATGCGGGCCAAGATCTGCACACTGGTATTTCGGTTTTTGGGGCCGCGGGCGGCGACGG
GGCCCGTGCGTCCCAGCGCACATGTTCGGCGAGGCGGGGCCTGCGAGCGCGGCCACCGAGAATCGGACGG
GGGTAGTCTCAAGCTGGCCGGCCTGCTCTGGTGCCTGGCCTCGCGCCGCCGTGTATCGCCCCGCCCTGGG
CGGCAAGGCTGGCCCGGTCGGCACCAGTTGCGTGAGCGGAAAGATGGCCGCTTCCCGGCCCTGCTGCAGG
GAGCTCAAAATGGAGGACGCGGCGCTCGGGAGAGCGGGCGGGTGAGTCACCCACACAAAGGAAAAGGGCC
TTTCCGTCCTCAGCCGTCGCTTCATGTGACTCCACGGAGTACCGGGCGCCGTCCAGGCACCTCGATTAGT
TCTCGAGCTTTTGGAGTACGTCGTCTTTAGGTTGGGGGGAGGGGTTTTATGCGATGGAGTTTCCCCACAC
TGAGTGGGTGGAGACTGAAGTTAGGCCAGCTTGGCACTTGATGTAATTCTCCTTGGAATTTGCCCTTTTT
GAGTTTGGATCTTGGTTCATTCTCAAGCCTCAGACAGTGGTTCAAAGTTTTTTTCTTCCATTTCAGGTGT
CGTGACGTACGGCCACCATGACCGAGTACAAGCCCACGGTGCGCCTCGCCACCCGCGACGACGTCCCCAG
GGCCGTACGCACCCTCGCCGCCGCGTTCGCCGACTACCCCGCCACGCGCCACACCGTCGATCCGGACCGC
CACATCGAGCGGGTCACCGAGCTGCAAGAACTCTTCCTCACGCGCGTCGGGCTCGACATCGGCAAGGTGT
GGGTCGCGGACGACGGCGCCGCCGTGGCGGTCTGGACCACGCCGGAGAGCGTCGAAGCGGGGGCGGTGTT
CGCCGAGATCGGCCCGCGCATGGCCGAGTTGAGCGGTTCCCGGCTGGCCGCGCAGCAACAGATGGAAGGC
CTCCTGGCGCCGCACCGGCCCAAGGAGCCCGCGTGGTTCCTGGCCACCGTCGGAGTCTCGCCCGACCACC
AGGGCAAGGGTCTGGGCAGCGCCGTCGTGCTCCCCGGAGTGGAGGCGGCCGAGCGCGCCGGGGTGCCCGC
CTTCCTGGAGACCTCCGCGCCCCGCAACCTCCCCTTCTACGAGCGGCTCGGCTTCACCGTCACCGCCGAC
GTCGAGGTGCCCGAAGGACCGCGCACCTGGTGCATGACCCGCAAGCCCGGTGCCTGAACGCGTTAAGTCG
ACAATCAACCTCTGGATTACAAAATTTGTGAAAGATTGACTGGTATTCTTAACTATGTTGCTCCTTTTAC
GCTATGTGGATACGCTGCTTTAATGCCTTTGTATCATGCTATTGCTTCCCGTATGGCTTTCATTTTCTCC
TCCTTGTATAAATCCTGGTTGCTGTCTCTTTATGAGGAGTTGTGGCCCGTTGTCAGGCAACGTGGCGTGG
TGTGCACTGTGTTTGCTGACGCAACCCCCACTGGTTGGGGCATTGCCACCACCTGTCAGCTCCTTTCCGG
GACTTTCGCTTTCCCCCTCCCTATTGCCACGGCGGAACTCATCGCCGCCTGCCTTGCCCGCTGCTGGACA
GGGGCTCGGCTGTTGGGCACTGACAATTCCGTGGTGTTGTCGGGGAAATCATCGTCCTTTCCTTGGCTGC
TCGCCTGTGTTGCCACCTGGATTCTGCGCGGGACGTCCTTCTGCTACGTCCCTTCGGCCCTCAATCCAGC
GGACCTTCCTTCCCGCGGCCTGCTGCCGGCTCTGCGGCCTCTTCCGCGTCTTCGCCTTCGCCCTCAGACG
AGTCGGATCTCCCTTTGGGCCGCCTCCCCGCGTCGACTTTAAGACCAATGACTTACAAGGCAGCTGTAGA
TCTTAGCCACTTTTTAAAAGAAAAGGGGGGACTGGAAGGGCTAATTCACTCCCAACGAAGACAAGATCTG
CTTTTTGCTTGTACTGGGTCTCTCTGGTTAGACCAGATCTGAGCCTGGGAGCTCTCTGGCTAACTAGGGA
ACCCACTGCTTAAGCCTCAATAAAGCTTGCCTTGAGTGCTTCAAGTAGTGTGTGCCCGTCTGTTGTGTGA
CTCTGGTAACTAGAGATCCCTCAGACCCTTTTAGTCAGTGTGGAAAATCTCTAGCAGTACGTATAGTAGT
TCATGTCATCTTATTATTCAGTATTTATAACTTGCAAAGAAATGAATATCAGAGAGTGAGAGGAACTTGT
TTATTGCAGCTTATAATGGTTACAAATAAAGCAATAGCATCACAAATTTCACAAATAAAGCATTTTTTTC
ACTGCATTCTAGTTGTGGTTTGTCCAAACTCATCAATGTATCTTATCATGTCTGGCTCTAGCTATCCCGC
CCCTAACTCCGCCCATCCCGCCCCTAACTCCGCCCAGTTCCGCCCATTCTCCGCCCCATGGCTGACTAAT
TTTTTTTATTTATGCAGAGGCCGAGGCCGCCTCGGCCTCTGAGCTATTCCAGAAGTAGTGAGGAGGCTTT
TTTGGAGGCCTAGGGACGTACCCAATTCGCCCTATAGTGAGTCGTATTACGCGCGCTCACTGGCCGTCGT
TTTACAACGTCGTGACTGGGAAAACCCTGGCGTTACCCAACTTAATCGCCTTGCAGCACATCCCCCTTTC
GCCAGCTGGCGTAATAGCGAAGAGGCCCGCACCGATCGCCCTTCCCAACAGTTGCGCAGCCTGAATGGCG
AATGGG
[124 nt withheld, positions 3367-3490]
C
[91 nt withheld, positions 3492-3582]
A
[49 nt withheld, positions 3584-3632]
CCTTTGACGTTGGAGTCCACGTTCTTT
[37 nt withheld, positions 3660-3696]
ACCCTATCTCGGTCTATTCTTTTGATTTATAAGGGATTTTGCCGATTTCGGCCTATTGGTTAAAAAATGA
GCTGATTTAACAAAAATTTAACGCGAATTTTAACAAAATATTAACGCTTACAATTTAGGTGGCACTTTTC
GGGGAAATGTGCGCGGAACCCCTATTTGTTTATTTTTCTAAATACATTCAAATATGTATCCGCTCATGAG
ACAATAACCCTGATAAATGCTTCAATAATATTGAAAAAGGAAGAGTATGAGTATTCAACATTTCCGTGTC
GCCCTTATTCCCTTTTTTGCGGCATTTTGCCTTCCTGTTTTTGCTCACCCAGAAACGCTGGTGAAAGTAA
AAGATGCTGAAGATCAGTTGGGTGCACGAGTGGGTTACATCGAACTGGATCTCAACAGCGGTAAGATCCT
TGAGAGTTTTCGCCCCGAAGAACGTTTTCCAATGATGAGCACTTTTAAAGTTCTGCTATGTGGCGCGGTA
TTATCCCGTATTGACGCCGGGCAAGAGCAACTCGGTCGCCGCATACACTATTCTCAGAATGACTTGGTTG
AGTACTCACCAGTCACAGAAAAGCATCTTACGGATGGCATGACAGTAAGAGAATTATGCAGTGCTGCCAT
AACCATGAGTGATAACACTGCGGCCAACTTACTTCTGACAACGATCGGAGGACCGAAGGAGCTAACCGCT
TTTTTGCACAACATGGGGGATCATGTAACTCGCCTTGATCGTTGGGAACCGGAGCTGAATGAAGCCATAC
CAAACGACGAGCGTGACACCACGATGCCTGTAGCAATGGCAACAACGTTGCGCAAACTATTAACTGGCGA
ACTACTTACTCTAGCTTCCCGGCAACAATTAATAGACTGGATGGAGGCGGATAAAGTTGCAGGACCACTT
CTGCGCTCGGCCCTTCCGGCTGGCTGGTTTATTGCTGATAAATCTGGAGCCGGTGAGCGTGGGTCTCGCG
GTATCATTGCAGCACTGGGGCCAGATGGTAAGCCCTCCCGTATCGTAGTTATCTACACGACGGGGAGTCA
GGCAACTATGGATGAACGAAATAGACAGATCGCTGAGATAGGTGCCTCACTGATTAAGCATTGGTAACTG
TCAGACCAAGTTTACTCATATATACTTTAGATTGATTTAAAACTTCATTTTTAATTTAAAAGGATCTAGG
TGAAGATCCTTTTTGATAATCTCATGACCAAAATCCCTTAACGTGAGTTTTCGTTCCACTGAGCGTCAGA
CCCCGTAGAAAAGATCAAAGGATCTTCTTGAGATCCTTTTTTTCTGCGCGTAATCTGCTGCTTGCAAACA
AAAAAACCACCGCTACCAGCGGTGGTTTGTTTGCCGGATCAAGAGCTACCAACTCTTTTTCCGAAGGTAA
CTGGCTTCAGCAGAGCGCAGATACCAAATACTGTTCTTCTAGTGTAGCCGTAGTTAGGCCACCACTTCAA
GAACTCTGTAGCACCGCCTACATACCTCGCTCTGCTAATCCTGTTACCAGTGGCTGCTGCCAGTGGCGAT
AAGTCGTGTCTTACCGGGTTGGACTCAAGACGATAGTTACCGGATAAGGCGCAGCGGTCGGGCTGAACGG
GGGGTTCGTGCACACAGCCCAGCTTGGAGCGAACGACCTACACCGAACTGAGATACCTACAGCGTGAGCT
ATGAGAAAGCGCCACGCTTCCCGAAGGGAGAAAGGCGGACAGGTATCCGGTAAGCGGCAGGGTCGGAACA
GGAGAGCGCACGAGGGAGCTTCCAGGGGGAAACGCCTGGTATCTTTATAGTCCTGTCGGGTTTCGCCACC
TCTGACTTGAGCGTCGATTTTTGTGATGCTCGTCAGGGGGGCGGAGCCTATGGAAAAACGCCAGCAACGC
GGCCTTTTTACGGTTCCTGGCCTTTTGCTGGCCTTTTGCTCACATGTTCTTTCCTGCGTTATCCCCTGAT
TCTGTGGATAACCGTATTACCGCCTTTGAGTGAGCTGATACCGCTCGCCGCAGCCGAACGACCGAGCGCA
GCGAGTCAGTGAGCGAGGAAGCGGAAGAGCGCCCAATACGCAAACCGCCTCTCCCCGCGCGTTGGCCGAT
TCATTAATGCAGCTGGCACGACAGGTTTCCCGACTGGAAAGCGGGCAGTGAGCGCAACGCAATTAATGTG
AGTTAGCTCACTCATTAGGCACCCCAGGCTTTACACTTTATGCTTCCGGCTCGTATGTTGTGTGGAATTG
TGAGCGGATAACAATTTCACACAGGAAACAGCTATGACCATGATTACGCCAAGCGCGCAATTAACCCTCA
CTAAAGGGAACAAAAGCTGGAGCTGCAAGCTTAATGTAGTCTTATGCAATACTCTTGTAGTCTTGCAACA
TGGTAACGATGAGTTAGCAACATGCCTTACAAGGAGAGAAAAAGCACCGTGCATGCCGATTGGTGGAAGT
AAGGTGGTACGATCGTGCCTTATTAGGAAGGCAACAGACGGGTCTGACATGGATTGGACGAACCACTGAA
TTGCCGCATTGCAGAGATATTGTATTTAAGTGCCTAGCTCGATACATAAACGGGTCTCTCTGGTTAGACC
AGATCTGAGCCTGGGAGCTCTCTGGCTAACTAGGGAACCCACTGCTTAAGCCTCAATAAAGCTTGCCTTG
AGTGCTTCAAGTAGTGTGTGCCCGTCTGTTGTGTGACTCTGGTAACTAGAGATCCCTCAGACCCTTTTAG
TCAGTGTGGAAAATCTCTAGCAGTGGCGCCCGAACAGGGACTTGAAAGCGAAAGGGAAACCAGAGGAGCT
CTCTCGACGCAGGACTCGGCTTGCTGAAGCGCGCACGGCAAGAGGCGAGGGGCGGCGACTGGTGAGTACG
CCAAAAATTTTGACTAGCGGAGGCTAGAAGGAGAGAGATGGGTGCGAGAGCGTCAGTATTAAGCGGGGGA
GAATTAGATCGCGATGGGAAAAAATTCGGTTAAGGCCAGGGGGAAAGAAAAAATATAAATTAAAACATAT
AGTATGGGCAAGCAGGGAGCTAGAACGATTCGCAGTTAATCCTGGCCTGTTAGAAACATCAGAAGGCTGT
AGACAAATACTGGGACAGCTACAACCATCCCTTCAGACAGGATCAGAAGAACTTAGATCATTATATAATA
CAGTAGCAACCCTCTATTGTGTGCATCAAAGGATAGAGATAAAAGACACCAAGGAAGCTTTAGACAAGAT
AGAGGAAGAGCAAAACAAAAGTAAGACCACCGCACAGCAAGCGGCCGCTGATCTTCAGACCTGGAGGAGG
AGATATGAGGGACAATTGGAGAAGTGAATTATATAAATATAAAGTAGTAAAAATTGAACCATTAGGAGTA
GCACCCACCAAGGCAAAGAGAAGAGTGGTGCAGAGAGAAAAAAGAGCAGTGGGAATAGGAGCTTTGTTCC
TTGGGTTCTTGGGAGCAGCAGGAAGCACTATGGGCGCAGCGTCAATGACGCTGACGGTACAGGCCAGACA
ATTATTGTCTGGTATAGTGCAGCAGCAGAACAATTTGCTGAGGGCTATTGAGGCGCAACAGCATCTGTTG
CAACTCACAGTCTGGGGCATCAAGCAGCTCCAGGCAAGAATCCTGGCTGTGGAAAGATACCTAAAGGATC
AACAGCTCCTGGGGATTTGGGGTTGCTCTGGAAAACTCATTTGCACCACTGCTGTGCCTTGGAATGCTAG
TTGGAGTAATAAATCTCTGGAACAGATTTGGAATCACACGACCTGGATGGAGTGGGACAGAGAAATTAAC
AATTACACAAGCTTAATACACTCCTTAATTGAAGAATCGCAAAACCAGCAAGAAAAGAATGAACAAGAAT
TATTGGAATTAGATAAATGGGCAAGTTTGTGGAATTGGTTTAACATAACAAATTGGCTGTGGTATATAAA
ATTATTCATAATGATAGTAGGAGGCTTGGTAGGTTTAAGAATAGTTTTTGCTGTACTTTCTATAGTGAAT
AGAGTTAGGCAGGGATATTCACCATTATCGTTTCAGACCCACCTCCCAACCCCGAGGGGACCCAGAGAGG
GCCTATTTCCCATGATTCCTTCATATTTGCATATACGATACAAGGCTGTTAGAGAGATAATTAGAATTAA
TTTGACTGTAAACACAAAGATATTAGTACAAAATACGTGACGTAGAAAGTAATAATTTCTTGGGTAGTTT
GCAGTTTTAAAATTATGTTTTAAAATGGACTATCATATGCTTACCGTAACTTGAAAGTATTTCGATTTCT
TGGCTTTATATATCTTGTGGAAAGGACGAAACACCGAGGAGTACATCAAGACGGGAGTTTTAGAGCTAGA
AATAGCAAGTTAAAATAAGGCTAGTCCGTTATCAACTTGAAAAAGTGGCACCGAGTCGGTGCTTTTTTAA
GCTTGGCGTAACTAGATCTTGAGACAAATGGCAGTATTCATCCACAATTTTAAAAGAAAAGGGGGGATTG
GGGGGTACAGTGCAGGGGAAAGAATAGTAGACATAATAGCAACAGACATACAAACTAAAGAATTACAAAA
ACAAATTACAAAAATTCAAAATTTTCGGGTTTATTACAGGGACAGCAGAGATCCACTTTGGCGCCGGCTC
GAGGGGG
