>Addgene plasmid #76418 | IRAK1 gRNA (BRDN0001145800) | depositor partial sequence | sequence record 143878 | Target Sequence
AGGAGTACATCAAGACGGGA
