>Addgene plasmid #76418 | IRAK1 gRNA (BRDN0001145800) | addgene partial sequence | sequence record 185799 | hU6-F
AAGTATTTCGATTTCTTGGCTTTATATATCTTGTGGAAAGGACGAAACACCGAGGAGTACATCAAGACGG
GAGTTTTAGAGCTAGAAATAGCAAGTTAAAATAAGGCTAGTCCGTTATCAACTTGAAAAAGTGGCACCGA
GTCGGTGCTTTTTTAAGCTTGGCGTAACTAGATCTTGAGACAAATGGCAGTATTCATCCACAATTTTAAA
AGAAAAGGGGGGATTGGGGGGTACAGTGCAGGGGAAAGAATAGTAGACATAATAGCAACAGACATACAAA
CTAAAGAATTACAAAAACAAATTACAAAAATTCAAAATTTTCGGGTTTATTACAGGGGACAGCAGAGATC
CACTTTGGCGCCGGCTCGAGGGGGCCCGGGTGCAAAGATGGATAAAGTTTTAAACAGAGAGGAATCTTTG
CAGCTAATGGACCTTCTAGGTCTTGAAAGGGAGNGGGAATTGGCTCCGGTGCCCGNCAGTGGGCAGAGCG
CACATTCGCCCACAGNCCCCGAGAAGTTGGGGGGGAGGGGTCCGCAAATTGATCCGGGTGCCTANAGAAG
GTGGCGCGGG
